Addgene plasmid #1828: pSK-c-mpl
Depositing lab: Philip Leder. Depositing organization: Harvard Medical School. Publication: Murine c-mpl: a member of the hematopoietic growth factor receptor superfamily that transduces a proliferative signal. Skoda RC, Seldin DC, Chiang MK, Peichel CL, Vogt TF, Leder P. EMBO J 1993 Jul;12(7):2645-53. PubMed 8334987.
Backbone
  Vector backbone: pBluescript II SK
  Backbone manufacturer: Stratagene
  Backbone size w/o insert (bp): 3000
  Vector type: Bacterial Expression
Growth in bacteria
  Bacterial resistance: Ampicillin, 100 μg/mL
  Growth temperature: 37°C
  Growth strain: DH5alpha
  Copy number: High Copy
Gene/Insert
  Gene/Insert name: c-mpl (alt name: murine myeloproliferative leukemia)
  Species: M. musculus (mouse)
  Insert size (bp): 2935
  Entrez Gene: Mpl (a.k.a. CD110, TPO-R, c-mpl, hlb219)
  Cloning method: Restriction Enzyme; 5′ cloning site XhoI (not destroyed); 3′ cloning site EcoRI (not destroyed)
  Sequencing primers: 5′ na
Terms and licenses: Academic/Nonprofit Terms; Industry Terms: Not Available to Industry
Depositor comments: See scanned map. (Leder #C-320)
How to cite: pSK-c-mpl was a gift from Philip Leder (Addgene plasmid # 1828 ; http://n2t.net/addgene:1828 ; RRID:Addgene_1828)
