[The description below was written by a language model from this plasmid's Addgene catalogue record and pLannotate feature annotations shown in this document.]
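Description:
pSK-c-mpl is a pBluescript II SK phagemid (about 3 kb backbone) carrying a roughly 2.9 kb mouse c-mpl cDNA, giving a sequenced plasmid of 5,943 nt. It is maintained in E. coli at high copy from a ColE1/pUC-type origin and selected with ampicillin through the β-lactamase (AmpR) gene and its own promoter. The backbone also contains an f1 origin, which allows production of single-stranded DNA with helper phage.

The insert was cloned between XhoI and EcoRI sites, both preserved, within the pBluescript polylinker. This interrupts the lacZα region, of which only a fragment remains. It encodes Mpl (also called TPO-R or CD110), the thrombopoietin receptor, a member of the hematopoietic growth factor receptor superfamily that regulates megakaryocyte and platelet production. The feature table annotates an open reading frame of about 1.9 kb at positions 3052 to 4926. The automated tool labelled it by similarity to the human protein, whereas the catalogue states that the insert is murine. The rest of the insert is unannotated and presumably corresponds to untranslated cDNA sequence.

The coding sequence lies in the same orientation as the upstream lac promoter/operator and T3 promoter, with the T7 promoter facing in from the opposite end. T3 polymerase would therefore yield sense transcripts in vitro and T7 polymerase antisense transcripts, for example for probes. Although catalogued as a bacterial expression vector, the plasmid has no eukaryotic promoter or dedicated fusion tag. It is best viewed as a cDNA clone for sequencing, in vitro transcription and subcloning of c-mpl into other vectors. The record does not state a specific intended use beyond the associated characterization of murine c-mpl.
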