Features (pLannotate 1.2.2; 13 found; start..end, strand, type, name):
    133..151     -  promoter       T7 promoter: promoter for bacteriophage T7 RNA polymerase
    154..311     +  CDS            lacZα (fragment): LacZα fragment of β-galactosidase; lacZ fragment
    343..771     -  rep_origin     f1 ori (sequence partly withheld): f1 bacteriophage origin of replication; arrow indicates direction of (+) strand synthesis
    798..902     +  promoter       AmpR promoter: bla
    903..1763    +  CDS            AmpR: β-lactamase; bla; confers resistance to ampicillin, carbenicillin, and related antibiotics
   1934..2522    +  rep_origin     ori: high-copy-number ColE1/pMB1/pBR322/pUC origin of replication
   2705..2797    +  CDS            lacI (fragment): lac repressor; lacI; The lac repressor binds to the lac operator to inhibit transcription in E. coli. This inhibition can be relieved by adding lactose or isopropyl-β-D-thiogalactopyranoside (IPTG).
   2810..2831    +  protein_bind   CAP binding site: CAP binding activates transcription in the presence of cAMP. E. coli catabolite activator protein
   2846..2876    +  promoter       lac promoter: promoter for the E. coli lac operon
   2884..2900    +  protein_bind   lac operator: The lac repressor binds to the lac operator to inhibit transcription in E. coli. This inhibition can be relieved by adding lactose or isopropyl-β-D-thiogalactopyranoside (IPTG). lac repressor encoded by lacI
   2945..2963    +  promoter       T3 promoter: promoter for bacteriophage T3 RNA polymerase
   2976..3036    +  misc_feature   MCS (fragment): pBluescript multiple cloning site
   3052..4926    +  CDS            MPL: TPOR_HUMAN - Also known as TPOR. Experimental evidence at protein level: Swiss-Prot protein existence level 1. Receptor for thrombopoietin that acts as a primary regulator of megakaryopoiesis and platelet production. May represent a regulatory molecule specific for TPO-R-dependent immune responses. From Homo sapiens (Human).
>Addgene plasmid #1828 | pSK-c-mpl | addgene full sequence | sequence record 490656 | Addgene NGS Result
AAAAAAAAAAAAAAAAAAAAAAAAAAAAAAAAAAAAAAAAAAAAAAAAAAAAAAAAAAAAAAAAAAAAAA
AAAAAAAAAAAAAAAAAAAAAAAAAAAAAAAAAAAAACTCGAGGGGGCGGTACCCAATTSGCCCTATAGT
GAGTCGTATTACAATTCACTGGCCGTCGTTTTACAACGTCGTGACTGGGAAAACCCTGGCGTTACCCAAC
TTAATCGCCTTGCAGCACATCCCCCTTTCGCCAGCTGGCGTAATAGCGAAGAGGCCCGCACCGATCGCCC
TTCCCAACAGTTGCGCAGCCTGAATGGCGAATGGCAAATTGTAAGCGTTAATATTTTGTTAAAATTCGCG
TTAAATTTTTGTTAAATCAGCTCATTTTTTAACCAATAGGCCGAAATCGGCAAAATCCCTTATAAATCAA
AAGAATAGACCGAGATAGGGT
[37 nt withheld, positions 442-478]
AAAGAACGTGGACTCCAACGTCAAAGG
[49 nt withheld, positions 506-554]
T
[91 nt withheld, positions 556-646]
G
[124 nt withheld, positions 648-771]
CAGGTGGCACTTTTCGGGGAAATGTGCGCGGAACCCCTATTTGTTTATTTTTCTAAATACATTCAAATAT
GTATCCGCTCATGAGACAATAACCCTGATAAATGCTTCAATAATATTGAAAAAGGAAGAGTATGAGTATT
CAACATTTCCGTGTCGCCCTTATTCCCTTTTTTGCGGCATTTTGCCTTCCTGTTTTTGCTCACCCAGAAA
CGCTGGTGAAAGTAAAAGATGCTGAAGATCAGTTGGGTGCACGAGTGGGTTACATCGAACTGGATCTCAA
CAGCGGTAAGATCCTTGAGAGTTTTCGCCCCGAAGAACGTTTTCCAATGATGAGCACTTTTAAAGTTCTG
CTATGTGGCGCGGTATTATCCCGTATTGACGCCGGGCAAGAGCAACTCGGTCGCCGCATACACTATTCTC
AGAATGACTTGGTTGAGTACTCACCAGTCACAGAAAAGCATCTTACGGATGGCATGACAGTAAGAGAATT
ATGCAGTGCTGCCATAACCATGAGTGATAACACTGCGGCCAACTTACTTCTGACAACGATCGGAGGACCG
AAGGAGCTAACCGCTTTTTTGCACAACATGGGGGATCATGTAACTCGCCTTGATCGTTGGGAACCGGAGC
TGAATGAAGCCATACCAAACGACGAGCGTGACACCACGATGCCTGTAGCAATGGCAACAACGTTGCGCAA
ACTATTAACTGGCGAACTACTTACTCTAGCTTCCCGGCAACAATTAATAGACTGGATGGAGGCGGATAAA
GTTGCAGGACCACTTCTGCGCTCGGCCCTTCCGGCTGGCTGGTTTATTGCTGATAAATCTGGAGCCGGTG
AGCGTGGGTCTCGCGGTATCATTGCAGCACTGGGGCCAGATGGTAAGCCCTCCCGTATCGTAGTTATCTA
CACGACGGGGAGTCAGGCAACTATGGATGAACGAAATAGACAGATCGCTGAGATAGGTGCCTCACTGATT
AAGCATTGGTAACTGTCAGACCAAGTTTACTCATATATACTTTAGATTGATTTAAAACTTCATTTTTAAT
TTAAAAGGATCTAGGTGAAGATCCTTTTTGATAATCTCATGACCAAAATCCCTTAACGTGAGTTTTCGTT
CCACTGAGCGTCAGACCCCGTAGAAAAGATCAAAGGATCTTCTTGAGATCCTTTTTTTCTGCGCGTAATC
TGCTGCTTGCAAACAAAAAAACCACCGCTACCAGCGGTGGTTTGTTTGCCGGATCAAGAGCTACCAACTC
TTTTTCCGAAGGTAACTGGCTTCAGCAGAGCGCAGATACCAAATACTGTTCTTCTAGTGTAGCCGTAGTT
AGGCCACCACTTCAAGAACTCTGTAGCACCGCCTACATACCTCGCTCTGCTAATCCTGTTACCAGTGGCT
GCTGCCAGTGGCGATAAGTCGTGTCTTACCGGGTTGGACTCAAGACGATAGTTACCGGATAAGGCGCAGC
GGTCGGGCTGAACGGGGGGTTCGTGCACACAGCCCAGCTTGGAGCGAACGACCTACACCGAACTGAGATA
CCTACAGCGTGAGCTATGAGAAAGCGCCACGCTTCCCGAAGGGAGAAAGGCGGACAGGTATCCGGTAAGC
GGCAGGGTCGGAACAGGAGAGCGCACGAGGGAGCTTCCAGGGGGAAACGCCTGGTATCTTTATAGTCCTG
TCGGGTTTCGCCACCTCTGACTTGAGCGTCGATTTTTGTGATGCTCGTCAGGGGGGCGGAGCCTATGGAA
AAACGCCAGCAACGCGGCCTTTTTACGGTTCCTGGCCTTTTGCTGGCCTTTTGCTCACATGTTCTTTCCT
GCGTTATCCCCTGATTCTGTGGATAACCGTATTACCGCCTTTGAGTGAGCTGATACCGCTCGCCGCAGCC
GAACGACCGAGCGCAGCGAGTCAGTGAGCGAGGAAGCGGAAGAGCGCCCAATACGCAAACCGCCTCTCCC
CGCGCGTTGGCCGATTCATTAATGCAGCTGGCACGACAGGTTTCCCGACTGGAAAGCGGGCAGTGAGCGC
AACGCAATTAATGTGAGTTAGCTCACTCATTAGGCACCCCAGGCTTTACACTTTATGCTTCCGGCTCGTA
TGTTGTGTGGAATTGTGAGCGGATAACAATTTCACACAGGAAACAGCTATGACCATGATTACGCCAAGCT
CGAAATTAACCCTCACTAAAGGGAACAAAAGCTGGAGCTCCACCGCGGTGGCGGCCGCTCTAGAACTAGT
GGATCCCCCGGGCTGCAGGAATTCGGCACGAGCGGAGAAGATGCCCTCTTGGGCCCTCTTCATGGTCACC
TCCTGCCTCCTCTTGGCCCTTCCAAACCAGGCACAAGTCACCAGCCAAGATGTCTTCTTGCTGGCCTTGG
GCACAGAGCCCCTGAACTGCTTCTCCCAAACATTTGAGGACCTCACCTGCTTCTGGGATGAGGAAGAGGC
AGCACCCAGTGGGACATACCAGCTGCTGTATGCCTACCGAGGAGAGAAGCCCCGTGCATGCCCCCTGTAT
TCCCAGAGTGTGCCCACCTTTGGAACCCGGTATGTGTGCCAGTTTCCAGCCCAGGATGAAGTGCGCCTCT
TCTTTCCGCTGCACCTCTGGGTGAAGAATGTGTCCCTCAACCAGACTTTGATCCAGCGGGTGCTGTTTGT
GGATAGTGTGGGCCTGCCAGCTCCCCCCAGGGTCATCAAGGCCAGGGGTGGGAGCCAACCAGGGGAACTT
CAGATCCACTGGGAGGCCCCTGCTCCTGAAATCAGTGACTTCCTGAGGCATGAACTCCGCTATGGCCCCA
CGGATTCCAGCAACGCCACTGCCCCCTCCGTCATTCAGCTGCTCTCCACAGAAACCTGCTGCCCCACTTT
GTGGATGCCGAACCCAGTCCCTGTTCTTGACCAGCCTCCGTGTGTTCATCCGACAGCATCCCAACCGCAT
GGACCAGCTCCATTTCTGACAGTGAAGGGTGGAAGCTGTCTCGTCTCAGGCCTCCAGGCTAGCAAATCCT
ACTGGCTCCAGCTACGCAGCCAACCCGACGGGGTCTCCCTTCGTGGCTCCTGGGGACCCTGGTCCTTCCC
TGTGACTGTGGATCTTCCAGGAGATGCAGTGACAATTGGACTTCAGTGCTTTACCTTGGATCTGAAGATG
GTCACCTGCCAGTGGCAGCAACAAGACCGCACTAGCTCCCAAGGCTTCTTCCGTCACAGCAGGACGAGGT
GCTGCCCCACAGACAGGGACCCCACCTGGGAGAAATGTGAAGAGGAGGAACCGCGTCCAGGATCACAGCC
CGCTCTCGTCTCCCGCTGCCACTTCAAGTCACGAAATGACAGTGTTATTCACATCCTTGTAGAGGTGACC
ACAGCGCAAGGTGCCGTTCACAGCTACCTGGGCTCCCCTTTTTGGATCCACCAGGCTGTGCTCCTTCCCA
CCCCGAGCCTGCACTGGAGGGAGGTCTCAAGTGGAAGGCTGGAGTTGGAGTGGCAGCACCAGTCATCTTG
GGCAGCTCAAGAGACCTGCTACCAGCTCCGGTACACGGGAGAAGGCCGTGAGGACTGGAAGGTGCTGGAG
CCATCTCTCGGTGCCCGGGGAGGGACCCTAGAGCTGCGCCCCCGAGCTCGCTACAGCTTGCAGCTGCGTG
CCAGGCTCAACGGCCCCACCTACCAAGGTCCCTGGAGCGCCTGGTCTCCCCCAGCTAGGGTGTCCACGGG
CTCCGAGACTGCTTGGATCACCTTGGTGACTGCTCTGCTCCTGGTGCTGAGCCTCAGTGCCCTTCTGGGC
CTACTGCTGCTAAAGTGGCAATTTCCTGCGCACTACAGGAGACTGAGGCATGCTTTGTGGCCCTCGCTTC
CAGACCTACACCGGGTCCTAGGCCAGTACCTCAGAGACACTGCAGCCCTAAGTCCTTCTAAGGCCACGGT
TACCGATAGCTGTGAAGAAGTGGAACCCAGCCTCCTGGAAATCCTCCCTAAATCCTCAGAGAGCACTCCT
TTACCTCTGTGTCCCTCCCAACCTCAGATGGACTACAGAGGACTGCAACCTTGCCTGCGGACCATGCCCC
TGTCTGTGTGTCCACCCATGGCTGAGACGGGGTCCTGCTGCACCACACACATTGCCAACCACTCCTACCT
ACCACTAAGCTATTGGCAGCAGCCCTGAAGGCAGTCCCCATGCTACTGCAGACCTATACATTCCTACACA
CTACCTTATCCATCCTCAACACCATCCATTCTGTTGCCACCCCACTCCCCCTCTGGCTTTATAACACTGA
TCACTCCAGATGGCTGCTCACAAATCCAGAGCTCTGTCTCTGCAGCTGCTTGGCTCCTCTGGCTGTTTAT
TTTTATTTTTTTAATTTTTTAGACACTGTTTATTATATAACTCTGATGACCTATAACTTGCTATGTAGAA
ACGGCTGGCCTCAAACTCACAGAAATCTGCCTGCTGTGACTAAAGTTGCCATGCCCTGTAGCTCCAAACC
CTTGGGGGTGGGGAAAGTCTCTGTTTCCCTATCTCCTACAGGCTTTAAAGAGTTCTTCAGTGAGTCCCCT
AGCTTGCTGTTAAGGGAACTGTGCAAGCCTTCTAATTATGAGACCCAGTGGGGTCTTGCTGTCATCTATT
TATTTGATCTCTCTTGGCATCCTCCTCCACCCTGGGTGCCACAGTATCACCTTCCTTCCTGGTTCTGTTC
CTGCCTCTCTGAGCATACTAGCAGCAAAAGAGCCAACTCTGGAGCTAGAACCAGGTTCTGGTCCTGTCGT
TCACACCTGCTAGCTGTGCAAACTTAGGCAAATAGCCTTTGAGCCTTTTCCCTCTCATCTACGAAGTGTG
GATAATAACAGAACCCCATAGAGCAGTGTGAACAATTGAGAACACACTGGCTGGGACAGTCAATGCTTAA
AATGCCCCAATTAATGTCCTAAGTATTTCTTCTCTTCCTATTCTGGCCTTTGTTACATGATGACCATCAG
AAAGTTCTTATCTCCAGCCCAGACTTCTATAGATAGATCCCACAGTGTTTTCTGTGGATTTTAACATTTG
TTTCTTGCTCCTGGATAGTGAGTTGAAAGGCAAGGGTTAGGATCTGTCCTTACCCCCCACCCCCACCCCA
GCATCTTCAATACTATTTCACGTATGATAGGTGGCAGACCTCCAATAAATATCGTCTGAATG
