>Addgene plasmid #1828 | pSK-c-mpl | addgene partial sequence | sequence record 17029 | 1828 with T3
CGGCCGCTCTAGAACTAGTGGATCCCCCGGGCTGCAGGAATTCGGCACGAGCGGAGAAGATGCCCTCTTG
GGCCCTCTTCATGGTCACCTCCTGCCTCCTCTTGGCCCTTCCAAACCAGGCACAAGTCACCAGCCAAGAT
GTCTTCTTGCTGGCCTTGGGCACAGAGCCCCTGAACTGCTTCTCCCAAACATTTGAGGACCTCACCTGCT
TCTGGGATGAGGAAGAGGCAGCACCCAGTGGGACATACCAGCTGCTGTATGCCTACCGAGGAGAGAAGCC
CCGTGCATGCCCCCTGTATTCCCAGAGTGTGCCCACCTTTGGAACCCGGTATGTGTGCCAGTTTCCAGCC
CAGGATGAAGTGCGCCTCTTCTTTCCGCTGCACCTCTGGGTGAAGAATGTGTCCCTCAACCAGACTTTGA
TCCAGCGGGTGCTGTTTGTGGATAGTGTGGGCCTGCCAGCTCCCCCCAGGGTCATCAAGGCCAGGGGTGG
GAGCCAA
