>Addgene plasmid #1828 | pSK-c-mpl | addgene partial sequence | sequence record 17030 | 1828 with T7
ATATTTATTGGAGGTCTGCCACCTATCATACGTGAAATAGTATTGAAAATGCTGGGGTGGGGGTGGGGGG
TAAGGACANATCCTAACCCTTGCCTTTCAACTCACTATCCAGGAGCAAGAAACAAATGTTAAAATCCACA
NAAAACACTGTGGGATCTATCTATANAAGTCTGGGCTGGANATAAAAACTTTCTGATGGTCATCATGTAA
CAAAGGCCA
